>Addgene plasmid #211994 | pKLV2-U6gRNA5(ZIC2_5-4)-PGKpuroBFP-W | addgene full sequence | sequence record 418011 | Addgene NGS Result
AGCCTTCTGATGTTTCTAACAGGCCAGGATTAACTGCGAATCGTTCTAGCTCCCTGCTTGCCCATACTAT
ATGTTTTAATTTATATTTTTTCTTTCCCCCTGGCCTTAACCGAATTTTTTCCCATCGCGATCTAATTCTC
CCCCGCTTAATACTGACGCTCTCGCACCCATCTCTCTCCTTCTAGCCTCCGCTAGTCAAAATTTTTGGCG
TACTCACCAGTCGCCGCCCCTCGCCTCTTGCCGTGCGCGCTTCAGCAAGCCGAGTCCTGCGTCGAGAGAG
CTCCTCTGGTTTCCCTTTCGCTTTCAAGTCCCTGTTCGGGCGCCACTGCTAGAGATTTTCCACACTGACT
AAAAGGGTCTGAGGGATCTCTAGTTACCAGAGTCACACAACAGACGGGCACACACTACTTGAAGCACTCA
AGGCAAGCTTTATTGAGGCTTAAGCAGTGGGTTCCCTAGTTAGCCAGAGAGCTCCCAGGCTCAGATCTGG
TCTAACCAGAGAGACCCAGTACAGGCAAAACGCGCTGCTTATATAGACCTCCCACCGTACACGCCTACCG
CCCATTTGCGTCAATGGGGCGGAGTTGTTACGACATTTTGGAAAGTCCCGTTGATTTTGGTGCCAAAACA
AACTCCCATTGACGTCAATGGGGTGGAGACTTGGAAATCCCCGTGAGTCAAACCGCTATCCACGCCCATT
GATGTACTGCCAAAACCGCATCACCATGGTAATAGCGATGACTAATACGTAGATGTACTGCCAAGTAGGA
AAGTCCCATAAGGTCATGTACTGGGCATAATGCCAGGCGGGCCATTTACCGTCATTGACGTCAATAGGGG
GCGTACTTGGCATATGATACACTTGATGTACTGCCAAGTGGGCAGTTTACCGTAAATACTCCACCCATTG
ACGTCAATGGAAAGTCCCTATTGGCGTTACTATGGGAACATACGTCATTATTGACGTCAATGGGCGGGGG
TCGTTGGGCGGTCAGCCAGGCGGGCCATTTACCGTAAGTTATGTACTAGTCAATTCGCCCTATAGTGAGT
CGTATTACGCGCGCTCACTGGCCGTCGTTTTACAACGTCGTGACTGGGAAAACCCTGGCGTTACCCAACT
TAATCGCCTTGCAGCACATCCCCCTTTCGCCAGCTGGCGTAATAGCGAAGAGGCCCGCACCGATCGCCCT
TCCCAACAGTTGCGCAGCCTGAATGGCGAATGGG
[124 nt withheld, positions 1225-1348]
C
[91 nt withheld, positions 1350-1440]
A
[49 nt withheld, positions 1442-1490]
CCTTTGACGTTGGAGTCCACGTTCTTT
[37 nt withheld, positions 1518-1554]
ACCCTATCTCGGTCTATTCTTTTGATTTATAAGGGATTTTGCCGATTTCGGCCTATTGGTTAAAAAATGA
GCTGATTTAACAAAAATTTAACGCGAATTTTAACAAAATATTAACGCTTACAATTTAGGTGGCACTTTTC
GGGGAAATGTGCGCGGAACCCCTATTTGTTTATTTTTCTAAATACATTCAAATATGTATCCGCTCATGAG
ACAATAACCCTGATAAATGCTTCAATAATATTGAAAAAGGAAGAGTATGAGTATTCAACATTTCCGTGTC
GCCCTTATTCCCTTTTTTGCGGCATTTTGCCTTCCTGTTTTTGCTCACCCAGAAACGCTGGTGAAAGTAA
AAGATGCTGAAGATCAGTTGGGTGCACGAGTGGGTTACATCGAACTGGATCTCAACAGCGGTAAGATCCT
TGAGAGTTTTCGCCCCGAAGAACGTTTTCCAATGATGAGCACTTTTAAAGTTCTGCTATGTGGCGCGGTA
TTATCCCGTATTGACGCCGGGCAAGAGCAACTCGGTCGCCGCATACACTATTCTCAGAATGACTTGGTTG
AGTACTCACCAGTCACAGAAAAGCATCTTACGGATGGCATGACAGTAAGAGAATTATGCAGTGCTGCCAT
AACCATGAGTGATAACACTGCGGCCAACTTACTTCTGACAACGATCGGAGGACCGAAGGAGCTAACCGCT
TTTTTGCACAACATGGGGGATCATGTAACTCGCCTTGATCGTTGGGAACCGGAGCTGAATGAAGCCATAC
CAAACGACGAGCGTGACACCACGATGCCTGTAGCAATGGCAACAACGTTGCGCAAACTATTAACTGGCGA
ACTACTTACTCTAGCTTCCCGGCAACAATTAATAGACTGGATGGAGGCGGATAAAGTTGCAGGACCACTT
CTGCGCTCGGCCCTTCCGGCTGGCTGGTTTATTGCTGATAAATCTGGAGCCGGTGAGCGTGGGTCTCGCG
GTATCATTGCAGCACTGGGGCCAGATGGTAAGCCCTCCCGTATCGTAGTTATCTACACGACGGGGAGTCA
GGCAACTATGGATGAACGAAATAGACAGATCGCTGAGATAGGTGCCTCACTGATTAAGCATTGGTAACTG
TCAGACCAAGTTTACTCATATATACTTTAGATTGATTTAAAACTTCATTTTTAATTTAAAAGGATCTAGG
TGAAGATCCTTTTTGATAATCTCATGACCAAAATCCCTTAACGTGAGTTTTCGTTCCACTGAGCGTCAGA
CCCCGTAGAAAAGATCAAAGGATCTTCTTGAGATCCTTTTTTTCTGCGCGTAATCTGCTGCTTGCAAACA
AAAAAACCACCGCTACCAGCGGTGGTTTGTTTGCCGGATCAAGAGCTACCAACTCTTTTTCCGAAGGTAA
CTGGCTTCAGCAGAGCGCAGATACCAAATACTGTTCTTCTAGTGTAGCCGTAGTTAGGCCACCACTTCAA
GAACTCTGTAGCACCGCCTACATACCTCGCTCTGCTAATCCTGTTACCAGTGGCTGCTGCCAGTGGCGAT
AAGTCGTGTCTTACCGGGTTGGACTCAAGACGATAGTTACCGGATAAGGCGCAGCGGTCGGGCTGAACGG
GGGGTTCGTGCACACAGCCCAGCTTGGAGCGAACGACCTACACCGAACTGAGATACCTACAGCGTGAGCT
ATGAGAAAGCGCCACGCTTCCCGAAGGGAGAAAGGCGGACAGGTATCCGGTAAGCGGCAGGGTCGGAACA
GGAGAGCGCACGAGGGAGCTTCCAGGGGGAAACGCCTGGTATCTTTATAGTCCTGTCGGGTTTCGCCACC
TCTGACTTGAGCGTCGATTTTTGTGATGCTCGTCAGGGGGGCGGAGCCTATGGAAAAACGCCAGCAACGC
GGCCTTTTTACGGTTCCTGGCCTTTTGCTGGCCTTTTGCTCACATGTTCTTTCCTGCGTTATCCCCTGAT
TCTGTGGATAACCGTATTACCGCCTTTGAGTGAGCTGATACCGCTCGCCGCAGCCGAACGACCGAGCGCA
GCGAGTCAGTGAGCGAGGAAGCGGAAGAGCGCCCAATACGCAAACCGCCTCTCCCCGCGCGTTGGCCGAT
TCATTAATGCAGCTGGCACGACAGGTTTCCCGACTGGAAAGCGGGCAGTGAGCGCAACGCAATTAATGTG
AGTTAGCTCACTCATTAGGCACCCCAGGCTTTACACTTTATGCTCCCGGCTCGTATGTTGTGTGGAATTG
TGAGCGGATAACAATTTCACACAGGAAACAGCTATGACCATGATTACGCCAAGCGCGCAATTAACCCTCA
CTAAAGGGAACAAAAGCTTAATTAACGGCCGCCCATAGAGCCCACCGCATCCCCAGCATGCCTGCTATTG
ACTTCCCAATCCTCCCCCTTGCTGTCCTGCCCCACCCCACCCCCCAGAATAGAATGACACCTACTCAGAC
AATGCGATGCAATTTCCTCATTTTATTAGGAAAGGACAGTGGGAGTGGCACCTTCCAGGGTCAAGGAAGG
CACGGGGGAGGGGCAAACAACAGATGGCTGGCAACTAGAAGGCACAGTCGAGGCTGATCAGCGGGTTTAA
ACTGCTAGAGATTTTCCACACTGACTAAAAGGGTCTGAGGGATCTCTAGTTACCAGAGTCACACAACAGA
CGGGCACACACTACTTGAAGCACTCAAGGCAAGCTTTATTGAGGCTTAAGCAGTGGGTTCCCTAGTTAGC
CAGAGAGCTCCCAGGCTCAGATCTGGTCTAACCAGAGAGACTCTGGTCTAACCAGAGAGACCCAGTACAG
GCAAAAAGCAGATCTTGACTTCTTTGGGAGTGAATTAGCCCTTCCAGTCCCCCCTTTTCTTTTAAAAAGT
GGCTAAGATCTACAGCTGCCTTGTAAGTCATTGGTCTTAAAGGTACCTGCGGGGAGGCGGCCCAAAGGGA
GATCCGACTCGTCTGAGGGCGAAGGCGTAGACGCGGAAGAGGCCGCAGAGCCGGCAGCAGGCCGCGGGAA
GGAAGGTCCGCTGGATTGAGGGCCGAAGGGACGTAGCAGAAGGACGTCCCGCGCAGAATCCAGGTGGCAA
CACAGGCGAGCAGCCAAGGAAAGGACGATGATTTCCCCGACAACACCACGGAATTGTCAGTGCCCAACAG
CCGAGCCCCTGTCCAGCAGCGGGCAAGGCAGGCGGCGATGAGTTCCGCCGTGGCAATAGGGAGGGGGAAA
GCGAAAGTCCCGGAAAGGAGCTGACAGGTGGTGGCAATGCCCCAACCAGTGGGGGTTGCGTCAGCAAACA
CAGTGCACACCACGCCACGTTGCCTGACAACGGGCCACAACTCCTCATAAAGAGACAGCAACCAGGATTT
ATACAAGGAGGAGAAAATGAAAGCCATACGGGAAGCAATAGCATGATACAAAGGCATTAAAGCAGCGTAT
CCACATAGCGTAAAAGGAGCAACATAGTTAAGAATACCAGTCAATCTTTCACAAATTTTGTAATCCAGAG
GTTGAGCGGCCGCTCAATTAAGCTTGTGCCCCAGTTTGCTAGGGAGGTCGCAGTATCTGGCCACTGCCAC
CTCGTGCTGCTCGACGTAGGTCTCGTTGTTGGCCTCCTTGATTCTTTCCAGTCTGTAGTCCACATAGTAG
ACGCCAGGCATCTTGAGGTTCTTAGCGGGTTTCTTGGATCTATATGTGGTCTTGATGTTTGCGATCAGAT
GGCTCCCGCCCACGAGCTTCAGGGCCATGTCGTTTCTGCCTTCCAGGCCGCCGTCAGCGGGGTACAGCGT
CTCGGTGAAGGCCTCCCAGCCGAGTGTTTTCTTCTGCATCACAGGGCCGTTGGATGTGAAGTTCACCCCT
CTGATCTTGACGTTGTAGATGAGGCAGCCGTCCTGGAGGCTGGTGTCCTGGGTAGCGGTCAGCACGCCCC
CGTCCTCGTATGTGGTGACTCTCTCCCATGTGAAGCCCTCAGGGAAGGACTGCTTGAAGAAGTCGGGGAT
GCCCTGGGTGTGGTTGATGAAGGTCTTGCTGCCGTAGAGGAAGCTAGTAGCCAGGATGTCGAAGGCGAAG
GGGAGAGGGCCGCCCTCGACCACCTTGATTCTCATGGTCTGGGTGCCCTCGTAGGGCTTGCCTTCGCCCT
CGGATGTGCACTTGAAGTGATGGTTGTCCACGGTGCCCTCCATGTACAGCTTCATGTGCATGTTCTCCTT
AATCAGCTCGCTCATTGGGCCAGGATTCTCCTCCACGTCACCGCATGTTAGGAGACTTCCTCTGCCCTCT
CCTCCGGACCCGCCGCCGGCACCGGGCTTGCGGGTCATGCACCAGGTGCGCGGTCCTTCGGGCACCTCGA
CGTCGGCGGTGACGGTGAAGCCGAGCCGCTCGTAGAAGGGGAGGTTGCGGGGCGCGGAGGTCTCCAGGAA
GGCGGGCACCCCGGCGCGCTCGGCCGCCTCCACTCCGGGGAGCACGACGGCGCTGCCCAGACCCTTGCCC
TGGTGGTCGGGCGAGACGCCGACGGTGGCCAGGAACCACGCGGGCTCCTTGGGCCGGTGCGGCGCCAGGA
GGCCTTCCATCTGTTGCTGCGCGGCCAGCCGGGAACCGCTCAACTCGGCCATGCGCGGGCCGATCTCGGC
GAACACCGCCCCCGCTTCGACGCTCTCCGGCGTGGTCCAGACCGCCACCGCGGCGCCGTCGTCCGCGACC
CACACCTTGCCGATGTCGAGCCCGACGCGCGTGAGGAAGAGTTCTTGCAGCTCGGTGACCCGCTCGATGT
GGCGGTCCGGATCGACGGTGTGGCGCGTGGCGGGGTAGTCGGCGAACGCGGCGGCGAGGGTGCGTACGGC
CCTGGGGACGTCGTCGCGGGTGGCGAGGCGCACCGTGGGCTTGTACTCGGTCATGGTAAGCTTCAGCTGC
TCGAGATCTAGATGGATGCAGGTCGAAAGGCCCGGAGATGAGGAAGAGGAGAACAGCGCGGCAGACGTGC
GCTTTTGAAGCGTGCAGAATGCCGGGCCTCCGGAGGACCTTCGGGCGCCCGCCCCGCCCCTGAGCCCGCC
CCTGAGCCCGCCCCCGGACCCACCCCTTCCCAGCCTCTGAGCCCAGAAAGCGAAGGAGCAAAGCTGCTAT
TGGCCGCTGCCCCAAAGGCCTACCCGCTTCCATTGCTCAGCGGTGCTGTCCATCTGCACGAGACTAGTGA
GACGTGCTACTTCCATTTGTCACGTCCTGCACGACGCGAGCTGCGGGGCGGGGGGGAACTTCCTGACTAG
GGGAGGAGTAGAAGGTGGCGCGAAGGGGCCACCAAAGAACGGAGCCGGTTGGCGCCTACCGGTGGATGTG
GAATGTGTGCGAGGCCAGAGGCCACTTGTGTAGCGCCAAGTGCCCAGCGGGGCTGCTAAAGCGCATGCTC
CAGACTGCCTTGGGAAAAGCGCCTCCCCTACCCGGTAGAATTGGATCCAAAAAAAGCACCGACTCGGTGC
CACTTTTTCAAGTTGATAACGGACTAGCCTTATTTAAACTTGCTATGCTGTTTCCAGCATAGCTCTTAAA
CGTACGGCCCCATGAATATGCGGTGTTTCGTCCTTTCCACAAGATATATAAAGCCAAGAAATCGAAATAC
TTTCAAGTTACGGTAAGCATATGATAGTCCATTTTAAAACATAATTTTAAAACTGCAAACTACCCAAGAA
ATTATTACTTTCTACGTCACGTATTTTGTACTAATATCTTTGTGTTTACAGTCAAATTAATTCTAATTAT
CTCTCTAACAGCCTTGTATCGTATATGCAAATATGAAGGAATCATGGGAAATAGGCCCTCTTCCTGCCCG
ACCTTGGACGCGTAGGGCCCGGTACTAACCAAACTGGATCTCTGCTGTCCCTGTAATAAACCCGAAAATT
TTGAATTTTTGTAATTTGTTTTTGTAATTCTTTAGTTTGTATGTCTGTTGCTATTATGTCTACTATTCTT
TCCCCTGCACTGTACCCCCCAATCCCCCCTTTTCTTTTAAAATTGTGGATGAATACTGCCATTTGTCTGC
AGAATTGGCGCACGCAGTGCCGATCCGTTCACTAATCGAATGGATCTGTCTCTGTCTCTCTCTCCACCTT
CTTCTTCTATTCCTTCGGGCCTGTCGGGTCCCCTCGGGGTTGGGAGGTGGGTCTGAAACGATAATGGTGA
ATATCCCTGCCTAACTCTATTCACTATAGAAAGTACAGCAAAAACTATTCTTAAACCTACCAAGCCTCCT
ACTATCATTATGAATAATTTTATATACCACAGCCAATTTGTTATGTTAAACCAATTCCACAAACTTGCCC
ATTTATCTAATTCCAATAATTCTTGTTCATTCTTTTCTTGCTGGTTTTGCGATTCTTCAATTAAGGAGTG
TATTAAGCTTGTGTAATTGTTAATTTCTCTGTCCCACTCCATCCAGGTCGTGTGATTCCAAATCTGTTCC
AGAGATTTATTACTCCAACTAGCATTCCAAGGCACAGCAGTGGTGCAAATGAGTTTTCCAGAGCAACCCC
AAATCCCCAGGAGCTGTTGATCCTTTAGGTATCTTTCCACAGCCAGGATTCTTGCCTGGAGCTGCTTGAT
GCCCCAGACTGTGAGTTGCAACAGATGCTGTTGCGCCTCAATAGCCCTCAGCAAATTGTTCTGCTGCTGC
ACTATACCAGACAATAATTGTCTGGCCTGTACCGTCAGCGTCATTGACGCTGCGCCCATAGTGCTTCCTG
CTGCTCCCAAGAACCCAAGGAACAAAGCTCCTATTCCCACTGCTCTTTTTTCTCTCTGCACCACTCTTCT
CTTTGCCTTGGTGGGTGCTACTCCTAATGGTTCAATTTTTACTACTTTATATTTATATAATTCACTTCTC
CAATTGTCCCTCATATCTCCTCCTCCAGGTCTGAAGATCAGCGCGGCCGGCCGCTTGCTGTGCGGTGGTC
TTACTTTTGTTTTGCTCTTCCTCTATCTTGTCTAAAGCTTCCTTGGTGTCTTTTATCTCTATCCTTTGAT
GCACACAATAGAGGGTTGCTACTGTATTATATAATGATCTAAGTTCTTCTGATCCTGTCTGAAGGGATGG
TTGTAGCTGTCCCAGTATTTGTCTAC
Features (pLannotate 1.2.2; 28 found; start..end, strand, type, name):
    155..280     -  misc_feature   HIV-1 Ψ: packaging signal of human immunodeficiency virus type 1
    327..507     -  LTR            5' LTR (truncated): truncated 5' long terminal repeat (LTR) from HIV-1
    525..724     -  promoter       CMV promoter: human cytomegalovirus (CMV) immediate early promoter
    725..1025    -  enhancer       CMV enhancer: human cytomegalovirus immediate early enhancer
   1039..1057    -  promoter       T7 promoter: promoter for bacteriophage T7 RNA polymerase
   1065..1220    +  CDS            lacZα (fragment): LacZα fragment of β-galactosidase; lacZ fragment
   1225..1653    +  rep_origin     f1 ori (sequence partly withheld): f1 bacteriophage origin of replication; arrow indicates direction of (+) strand synthesis
   1706..1810    +  promoter       AmpR promoter: bla
   1811..2671    +  CDS            AmpR: β-lactamase; bla; confers resistance to ampicillin, carbenicillin, and related antibiotics
   2842..3430    +  rep_origin     ori: high-copy-number ColE1/pMB1/pBR322/pUC origin of replication
   3613..3705    +  CDS            lacI (fragment): lac repressor; lacI; The lac repressor binds to the lac operator to inhibit transcription in E. coli. This inhibition can be relieved by adding lactose or isopropyl-β-D-thiogalactopyranoside (IPTG).
   3718..3739    +  protein_bind   CAP binding site: CAP binding activates transcription in the presence of cAMP. E. coli catabolite activator protein
   3754..3784    +  promoter       lac promoter: promoter for the E. coli lac operon
   3792..3808    +  protein_bind   lac operator: The lac repressor binds to the lac operator to inhibit transcription in E. coli. This inhibition can be relieved by adding lactose or isopropyl-β-D-thiogalactopyranoside (IPTG). lac repressor encoded by lacI
   3853..3871    +  promoter       T3 promoter: promoter for bacteriophage T3 RNA polymerase
   4010..4121    -  polyA_signal   bGH poly(A) signal: bovine growth hormone polyadenylation signal
   4147..4325    -  LTR            5' LTR (truncated): truncated 5' long terminal repeat (LTR) from HIV-1
   4333..4479    -  CDS            nef (fragment): NEF_HV1LA - Experimental evidence at protein level: Swiss-Prot protein existence level 1. Extracellular Nef protein targets CD4(+) T-lymphocytes for apoptosis by interacting with CXCR4 surface receptors. From Human immunodeficiency virus type 1 group M subtype B (isolate Lai) (HIV-1).
   4473..5059    -  misc_feature   WPRE: woodchuck hepatitis virus posttranscriptional regulatory element
   5071..5769    -  CDS            TagBFP: TagBFP is a basic (constitutively fluorescent) blue fluorescent protein published in 2008, derived from Entacmaea quadricolor. It is reported to be a very rapidly-maturing monomer with very low acid sensitivity.
   5842..6438    -  CDS            PuroR (fragment): puromycin N-acetyltransferase; pac from Streptomyces; confers resistance to puromycin
   6478..6977    -  promoter       PGK promoter: mouse phosphoglycerate kinase 1 promoter
   7000..7067    -  misc_RNA       tracrRNA (fragment): trans-activating CRISPR RNA for the Streptococcus pyogenes CRISPR/Cas9 system
   7114..7354    -  promoter       U6 promoter: RNA polymerase III promoter for human U6 snRNA
   7429..7546    -  misc_feature   cPPT/CTS: central polypurine tract and central termination sequence of HIV-1
   7596..7696    -  CDS            Rev (fragment): human immunodeficiency virus 1 (HIV-1) Rev protein; rev; enhances nuclear export of unspliced and incompletely spliced viral mRNAs
   8073..8306    -  misc_feature   RRE: The Rev response element (RRE) of HIV-1 allows for Rev-dependent mRNA export from the nucleus to the cytoplasm.
   8483..171     -  CDS            HIV-1 gag (fragment) (across the origin): gag protein from human immunodeficiency virus 1; gag
