[The description below was written by a language model from this plasmid's Addgene catalogue record and pLannotate feature annotations shown in this document.]
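Description:
pKLV2-U6gRNA5(ZIC2_5-4)-PGKpuroBFP-W is an 8,650 bp lentiviral CRISPR guide-expression plasmid derived from the pKLV2-U6gRNA5(BbsI)-PGKpuroBFP-W backbone, into which a single guide sequence against human ZIC2 was cloned through BbsI sites that were destroyed in the process. In bacteria it is maintained by a high-copy ColE1/pUC-type origin with ampicillin resistance (AmpR). The backbone also carries an f1 origin and remnants of a phagemid cloning region: lacZα and lacI fragments, the lac promoter and operator, and T3 and T7 promoters.

The transfer cassette is annotated on the reverse strand. A CMV enhancer/promoter fused to a truncated HIV-1 5' LTR drives production of the viral genomic RNA in packaging cells. It is followed by the Ψ packaging signal with a gag fragment, the RRE for Rev-dependent nuclear export, and the cPPT/CTS. Within this frame, the human U6 RNA polymerase III promoter transcribes the ZIC2 spacer joined to a Streptococcus pyogenes Cas9 guide scaffold, which the annotation detects as a tracrRNA fragment. Downstream, the mouse PGK promoter drives puromycin N-acetyltransferase followed by TagBFP. The two coding regions are separated by a short unannotated gap, and the record does not state how they are linked. A WPRE boosts transcript expression, and the cassette ends with a second truncated LTR and a bGH polyadenylation signal.

No Cas9 is encoded, so the nuclease must be supplied separately in the target cells. Transduced cells can be selected with puromycin or tracked by blue fluorescence. The associated publication used CRISPR perturbations with time-series single-cell RNA-seq to infer gene regulatory networks.
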