Addgene plasmid #211994: pKLV2-U6gRNA5(ZIC2_5-4)-PGKpuroBFP-W
Purpose: Express gRNA against ZIC2 with puro and BFP
Depositing lab: Kosuke Yusa. Depositing organization: Kyoto University, Institute for Life and Medical Sciences. Publication: RENGE infers gene regulatory networks using time-series single-cell RNA-seq data with CRISPR perturbations. Ishikawa M, Sugino S, Masuda Y, Tarumoto Y, Seto Y, Taniyama N, Wagai F, Yamauchi Y, Kojima Y, Kiryu H, Yusa K, Eiraku M, Mochizuki A. Commun Biol. 2023 Dec 28;6(1):1290. doi: 10.1038/s42003-023-05594-4. PubMed 38155269.
Backbone
  Vector backbone: pKLV2-U6gRNA5(BbsI)-PGKpuroBFP-W
  Backbone size w/o insert (bp): 8630
  Total vector size (bp): 8650
  Vector type: Mammalian Expression, Lentiviral, CRISPR
  Selectable markers: Puromycin
Growth in bacteria
  Bacterial resistance: Ampicillin, 100 μg/mL
  Growth temperature: 37°C
  Growth strain: NEB Stable
  Copy number: High Copy
Gene/Insert
  Gene/Insert name: sgRNA targeting ZIC2
  gRNA/shRNA sequence: CATATTCATGGGGCCGTAC
  Species: H. sapiens (human)
  GenBank ID: NM_007129.5
  Entrez Gene: ZIC2 (a.k.a. HPE5)
  Promoter: Human U6 promoter
  Cloning method: Restriction Enzyme; 5′ cloning site BbsI (destroyed during cloning); 3′ cloning site BbsI (destroyed during cloning)
  Sequencing primers: 5′ AGATAATTAGAATTAATTTGACTG
Terms and licenses: Academic/Nonprofit Terms; Industry Terms: Not Available to Industry
How to cite: pKLV2-U6gRNA5(ZIC2_5-4)-PGKpuroBFP-W was a gift from Kosuke Yusa (Addgene plasmid # 211994 ; http://n2t.net/addgene:211994 ; RRID:Addgene_211994)
